>Addgene plasmid #182142 | pCMV-Bxb1 | addgene full sequence | sequence record 355642 | Addgene NGS Result
G
[124 nt withheld, positions 2-125]
C
[91 nt withheld, positions 127-217]
A
[49 nt withheld, positions 219-267]
CCTTTGACGTTGGAGTCCACGTTCTT
[37 nt withheld, positions 294-330]
ACCCTATCTCGGTCTATTCTTTTGATTTATAAGGGATTTTGCCGATTTCGGCCTATTGGTTAAAAAATGA
GCTGATTTAACAAAAATTTAACGCGAATTTTAACAAAATATTAACGCTTACAATTTAGGTGGCACTTTTC
GGGGAAATGTGCGCGGAACCCCTATTTGTTTATTTTTCTAAATACATTCAAATATGTATCCGCTCATGCC
AGGTCTTGGACTGGTGAGAACGGCTTGCTCGGCAGCTTCGATGTGTGCTGGAGGGAGAATAAAGGTCTAA
GATGTGCGATAGAGGGAAGTCGCATTGAATTATGTGCTGTGTAGGGATCGCTGGTATCAAATATGTGTGC
CCACCCCTGGCATGAGACAATAACCCTGATAAATGCTTCAATAATATTGAAAAAGGAAGAGTATGAGTAT
TCAACATTTCCGTGTCGCCCTTATTCCCTTTTTTGCGGCATTTTGCCTTCCTGTTTTTGCTCACCCAGAA
ACGCTGGTGAAAGTAAAAGATGCTGAAGATCAGTTGGGTGCACGAGTGGGTTACATCGAACTGGATCTCA
ACAGCGGTAAGATCCTTGAGAGTTTTCGCCCCGAAGAACGTTTTCCAATGATGAGCACTTTTAAAGTTCT
GCTATGTGGCGCGGTATTATCCCGTATTGACGCCGGGCAAGAGCAACTCGGTCGCCGCATACACTATTCT
CAGAATGACTTGGTTGAGTACTCACCAGTCACAGAAAAGCATCTTACGGATGGCATGACAGTAAGAGAAT
TATGCAGTGCTGCCATAACCATGAGTGATAACACTGCGGCCAACTTACTTCTGACAACGATCGGAGGACC
GAAGGAGCTAACCGCTTTTTTGCACAACATGGGGGATCATGTAACTCGCCTTGATCGTTGGGAACCGGAG
CTGAATGAAGCCATACCAAACGACGAGCGTGACACCACGATGCCTGTAGCAATGGCAACAACGTTGCGCA
AACTATTAACTGGCGAACTACTTACTCTAGCTTCCCGGCAACAATTAATAGACTGGATGGAGGCGGATAA
AGTTGCAGGACCACTTCTGCGCTCGGCCCTTCCGGCTGGCTGGTTTATTGCTGATAAATCTGGAGCCGGT
GAGCGTGGGTCTCGCGGTATCATTGCAGCACTGGGGCCAGATGGTAAGCCCTCCCGTATCGTAGTTATCT
ACACGACGGGGAGTCAGGCAACTATGGATGAACGAAATAGACAGATCGCTGAGATAGGTGCCTCACTGAT
TAAGCATTGGTAACTGTCAGACCAAGTTTACTCATATATACTTTAGATTGATTTAAAACTTCATTTTTAA
TTTAAAAGGATCTAGGTGAAGATCCTTTTTGATAATCTCATGCCATAACTTCGTATAATGTATGCTATAC
GAGGTTATGGCATGACCAAAATCCCTTAACGTGAGTTTTCGTTCCACTGAGCGTCAGACCCCGTAGAAAA
GATCAAAGGATCTTCTTGAGATCCTTTTTTTCTGCGCGTAATCTGCTGCTTGCAAACAAAAAAACCACCG
CTACCAGCGGTGGTTTGTTTGCCGGATCAAGAGCTACCAACTCTTTTTCCGAAGGTAACTGGCTTCAGCA
GAGCGCAGATACCAAATACTGTTCTTCTAGTGTAGCCGTAGTTAGGCCACCACTTCAAGAACTCTGTAGC
ACCGCCTACATACCTCGCTCTGCTAATCCTGTTACCAGTGGCTGCTGCCAGTGGCGATAAGTCGTGTCTT
ACCGGGTTGGACTCAAGACGATAGTTACCGGATAAGGCGCAGCGGTCGGGCTGAACGGGGGGTTCGTGCA
CACAGCCCAGCTTGGAGCGAACGACCTACACCGAACTGAGATACCTACAGCGTGAGCTATGAGAAAGCGC
CACGCTTCCCGAAGGGAGAAAGGCGGACAGGTATCCGGTAAGCGGCAGGGTCGGAACAGGAGAGCGCACG
AGGGAGCTTCCAGGGGGAAACGCCTGGTATCTTTATAGTCCTGTCGGGTTTCGCCACCTCTGACTTGAGC
GTCGATTTTTGTGATGCTCGTCAGGGGGGCGGAGCCTATGGAAAAACGCCAGCAACGCGGCCTTTTTACG
GTTCCTGGCCTTTTGCTGGCCTTTTGCTCACATGTTCTTTCCTGCGTTATCCCCTGATTCTGTGGATAAC
CGTATTACCGCCTTTGAGTGAGCTGATACCGCTCGCCGCAGCCGAACGACCGAGCGCAGCGAGTCAGTGA
GCGAGGAAGCGGAAGAGCGCCCAATACGCAAACCGCCTCTCCCCGCGCGTTGGCCGATTCATTAATGCAG
AGCTTGCAATTCGCGCTTTTTCAATATTATTGAAGCATTTATCAGGGTTATTGTCTCATGAGCGGATACA
TATTTGAATGTATTTAGAAAAATAAACAAATAGGGGTTCCGCGCACATTTCCCCGAAAAGTGCCACCTGA
CGTCTAAGAAACCATTATTATCATGACATTAACCTATAAAAATAGGCGTATCACGAGGCCCTTTCACTCA
TTAGGCACCCCAGGCTTTACACTTTATGCTTCCGGCTCGTATAATGTGTGGAATTGTGAGCGGATAACAA
TTTCACACAGGAAACAGCATCGTGCAGGTCGTTACATAACTTACGGTAAATGGCCCGCCTGGCTGACCGC
CCAACGACCCCCGCCCATTGACGTCAATAATGACGTATGTTCCCATAGTAACGCCAATAGGGACTTTCCA
TTGACGTCAATGGGTGGAGTATTTACGGTAAACTGCCCACTTGGCAGTACATCAAGTGTATCATATGCCA
AGTACGCCCCCTATTGACGTCAATGACGGTAAATGGCCCGCCTGGCATTATGCCCAGTACATGACCTTAT
GGGACTTTCCTACTTGGCAGTACATCTACGTATTAGTCATCGCTATTACCATGGTGATGCGGTTTTGGCA
GTACATCAATGGGCGTGGATAGCGGTTTGACTCACGGGGATTTCCAAGTCTCCACCCCATTGACGTCAAT
GGGAGTTTGTTTTGGCACCAAAATCAACGGGACTTTCCAAAATGTCGTAACAACTCCGCCCCATTGACGC
AAATGGGCGGTAGGCGTGTACGGTGGGAGGTCTATATAAGCAGAGCTCGTTTAGTGAACCGTCAGATCGC
CTGGAGGCGCCATCCACGCTGTTTTGACCTCCATAGAAGACACCGGGACCGATCCAGCCTCCGGACTCTA
GCCTAGGCTTTTGCAAAAAGCTATTTAGGTGACACTATAGAAGGTACGCCTGCAGGTACCGGTCCGGAAT
TCGCCCTT
[1500 nt withheld, positions 3629-5128]
TAGAAGGGCGAATTCCCGGGTCGACGAGCTCACTAGCTTGGGATCTTTGTGAAGGAACCTTACTTCTGTG
GTGTGACATAATTGGACAAACTACCTACAGAGATTTAAAGCTCTAAGGTAAATATAAAATTTTTAAGTGT
ATAATGTGTTAAACTAGCTGCATATGCTTGCTGCTTGAGAGTTTTGCTTACTGAGTATGATTTATGAAAA
TATTATACACAGGAGCTAGTGATTCTAATTGTTTGTGTATTTTAGATTCACAGTCCCAAGGCTCATTTCA
GGCCCCTCAGTCCTCACAGTCTGTTCATGATCATAATCAGCCATACCACATTTGTAGAGGTTTTACTTGC
TTTAAAAAACCTCCCACACCTCCCCCTGAACCTGAAACATAAAATGAATGCAATTGTTGTTGTTAACTTG
TTTATTGCAGCTTATAATGGTTACAAATAAAGCAATAGCATCACAAATTTCACAAATAAAGCATTTTTTT
CACTGCATTCTAGTTGTGGTTTGTCCAAACTCATCAATGTATCTTATCATGTCTGGATCGATCCTGCATT
AATGAATCGGCCAACGCGCGGGGAGAGGCGGTTTGCGTATTGGCTGGCGTAATAGCGAAGAGGCCCGCAC
CGATCGCCCTTCCCAACAGTTGCGCAGCCTGAATGGCGAATGG
Features (pLannotate 1.2.2; 20 found; start..end, strand, type, name):
      2..456     +  rep_origin     f1 ori (sequence partly withheld): f1 bacteriophage origin of replication; arrow indicates direction of (+) strand synthesis
    482..538     +  promoter       AmpR promoter (fragment): bla
    691..742     +  promoter       AmpR promoter (fragment): bla
    743..1603    +  CDS            AmpR: β-lactamase; bla; confers resistance to ampicillin, carbenicillin, and related antibiotics
   1705..1738    -  protein_bind   loxP: Cre-mediated recombination occurs in the 8-bp core sequence (GCATACAT). Cre recombinase
   1816..2404    +  rep_origin     ori: high-copy-number ColE1/pMB1/pBR322/pUC origin of replication
   2587..2640    +  CDS            lacI (fragment): lac repressor; lacI; The lac repressor binds to the lac operator to inhibit transcription in E. coli. This inhibition can be relieved by adding lactose or isopropyl-β-D-thiogalactopyranoside (IPTG).
   2656..2753    -  promoter       AmpR promoter: bla
   2866..2896    +  promoter       lac UV5 promoter: E. coli lac promoter with an "up" mutation
   2904..2920    +  protein_bind   lac operator: The lac repressor binds to the lac operator to inhibit transcription in E. coli. This inhibition can be relieved by adding lactose or isopropyl-β-D-thiogalactopyranoside (IPTG). lac repressor encoded by lacI
   2950..3253    +  enhancer       CMV enhancer: human cytomegalovirus immediate early enhancer
   3254..3457    +  promoter       CMV promoter: human cytomegalovirus (CMV) immediate early promoter
   3551..3567    +  promoter       SV40 promoter (fragment): SV40 early promoter
   3573..3591    +  promoter       SP6 promoter: promoter for bacteriophage SP6 RNA polymerase
   5170..5284    +  intron         large T intron (fragment): SV40 (simian virus 40) large T antigen intron
   5358..5383    +  intron         small t intron (fragment): SV40 (simian virus 40) small t antigen intron
   5383..5520    +  CDS            large T antigen (fragment): large T antigen from SV40 (simian virus 40)
   5543..5677    +  polyA_signal   SV40 poly(A) signal: SV40 polyadenylation signal
   5682..5731    -  CDS            lacI (fragment): lac repressor; lacI; The lac repressor binds to the lac operator to inhibit transcription in E. coli. This inhibition can be relieved by adding lactose or isopropyl-β-D-thiogalactopyranoside (IPTG).
   5731..5798    +  CDS            lacZα (fragment): LacZα fragment of β-galactosidase; lacZ fragment
