[The description below was written by a language model from this plasmid's Addgene catalogue record and pLannotate feature annotations shown in this document.]
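Description:
pCMV-Bxb1 is a mammalian expression plasmid of about 5.8 kb, built on a pCMV backbone, that drives expression of a human codon-optimized, synthetic coding sequence for Bxb1, the serine integrase from mycobacteriophage Bxb1. It is maintained in E. coli as a high-copy plasmid through a ColE1/pUC-type origin and selected with ampicillin via the β-lactamase gene. An f1 phage origin is also present, which could support single-stranded DNA production. No mammalian selection marker is annotated, so the plasmid appears suited to transient transfection.

The expression cassette consists of the human cytomegalovirus immediate-early enhancer and promoter, followed by a short SV40 promoter fragment and an SP6 phage promoter, which could allow in vitro transcription. The roughly 1.5 kb Bxb1 insert is not itself called in the automated feature table, but it corresponds to the unannotated gap between the SP6 promoter and the downstream SV40 sequences. Those sequences comprise fragments of the SV40 small t and large T region, including intron fragments, and the SV40 polyadenylation signal for transcript processing. The record does not state any epitope tags or nuclear localization signals. A single loxP site, a lac UV5 promoter with lac operator, and short lacI, lacZα and AmpR promoter fragments appear to be backbone remnants with no stated role.

Bxb1 catalyses unidirectional recombination between attP and attB sites. According to the associated publication, the plasmid belongs to work on twin prime editing for programmable deletion, replacement, integration and inversion of large DNA sequences, in which supplying an integrase in human cells would fit site-specific integration or inversion at installed attachment sites.
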