Addgene plasmid #182142: pCMV-Bxb1
Purpose: Expression of human codon-optimized Bxb1
Depositing lab: David Liu. Depositing organization: Broad Institute. Publication: Programmable deletion, replacement, integration and inversion of large DNA sequences with twin prime editing. Anzalone AV, Gao XD, Podracky CJ, Nelson AT, Koblan LW, Raguram A, Levy JM, Mercer JAM, Liu DR. Nat Biotechnol. 2022 May;40(5):731-740. doi: 10.1038/s41587-021-01133-w. Epub 2021 Dec 9. PubMed 34887556.
Backbone
  Vector backbone: pCMV
  Total vector size (bp): 5803
  Vector type: Mammalian Expression
Growth in bacteria
  Bacterial resistance: Ampicillin, 100 μg/mL
  Growth temperature: 37°C
  Growth strain: DH5alpha
  Copy number: High Copy
Gene/Insert
  Gene/Insert name: human codon optimized Bxb1
  Species: Synthetic
  Insert size (bp): 1500
  Promoter: CMV
  Cloning method: Unknown
  Sequencing primers: 5′ CMV-F
Terms and licenses: Academic/Nonprofit Terms; Industry Terms: Not Available to Industry
How to cite: pCMV-Bxb1 was a gift from David Liu (Addgene plasmid # 182142 ; http://n2t.net/addgene:182142 ; RRID:Addgene_182142)
